>Addgene plasmid #244013 | pUPD3_RBS_RBS25 | addgene full sequence | sequence record 487844 | Addgene NGS Result
GGTCTCGCAAAGACGAGCTGGTACTTAAAAAAATGCGAGACCACTCATCGCCCAATCACTAGTGAATTCG
TTCTATAGTGTCACCTAAATACCATAGAGCCGTTGGTCATAGCTGTTTCCTGTCCAGGCATCATGACACG
GTTATCCACAGAATCAGGGGATAACGCAGGAAAGAACATGTGAGCAAAAGGCCAGCAAAAGGCCAGGAAC
CGTAAAAAGGCCGCGTTGCTGGCGTTTTTCCATAGGCTCCGCCCCCCTGACGAGCATCACAAAAATCGAC
GCTCAAGTCAGAGGTGGCGAAACCCGACAGGACTATAAAGATACCAGGCGTTTCCCCCTGGAAGCTCCCT
CGTGCGCTCTCCTGTTCCGACCCTGCCGCTTACCGGATACCTGTCCGCCTTTCTCCCTTCGGGAAGCGTG
GCGCTTTCTCATAGCTCACGCTGTAGGTATCTCAGTTCGGTGTAGGTCGTTCGCTCCAAGCTGGGCTGTG
TGCACGAACCCCCCGTTCAGCCCGACCGCTGCGCCTTATCCGGTAACTATCGTCTTGAGTCCAACCCGGT
AAGACACGACTTATCGCCACTGGCAGCAGCCACTGGTAACAGGATTAGCAGAGCGAGGTATGTAGGCGGT
GCTACAGAGTTCTTGAAGTGGTGGCCTAACTACGGCTACACTAGAAGAACAGTATTTGGTATCTGCGCTC
TGCTGAAGCCAGTTACCTTCGGAAAAAGAGTTGGTAGCTCTTGATCCGGCAAACAAACCACCGCTGGTAG
CGGTGGTTTTTTTGTTTGCAAGCAGCAGATTACGCGCAGAAAAAAAGGATCTCAAGAAGATCCTTTGATC
TTTTCTACGGGGTCTGACGCTCAGTGGAACGAAAACTCACGTTAAGGGATTTTGGTCATGAGATTATCAA
AAAGGATCTTCACCTAGATCCTTTTGTGATGATCGGCACGTAAGAGGTTCCAACTTTCACCATAATGAAA
TAAGATCACTACCGGGCGTATTTTTTGAGTTATCGAGATTTTCAGGAGCTAAGGAAGCTAAAATGGAGAA
AAAAATCACTGGATATACCACCGTTGATATATCCCAATGGCATCGTAAAGAACATTTTGAGGCATTTCAG
TCAGTTGCTCAATGTACCTATAACCAGACCGTTCAGCTGGATATTACGGCCTTTTTAAAGACCGTAAAGA
AAAATAAGCACAAGTTTTATCCGGCCTTTATTCACATTCTTGCCCGCCTGATGAATGCTCATCCGGAATT
CCGTATGGCAATGAAAGACGGTGAGCTGGTGATATGGGATAGTGTTCACCCTTGTTACACCGTTTTCCAT
GAGCAAACTGAAACGTTTTCATCGCTCTGGAGTGAATACCACGACGATTTCCGGCAGTTTCTACACATAT
ATTCGCAAGATGTGGCGTGTTACGGTGAAAACCTGGCCTATTTCCCTAAAGGGTTTATTGAGAATATGTT
TTTCGTGTCAGCCAATCCCTGGGTGAGTTTCACCAGTTTTGATTTAAACGTGGCCAATATGGACAACTTC
TTCGCCCCCGTTTTCACCATGGGCAAATATTATACGCAAGGCGACAAGGTGCTGATGCCGCTGGCGATTC
AGGTTCATCATGCCGTTTGTGATGGCTTCCATGTCGGCAGAATGCTTAATGAATTACAACAGTACTGCGA
TGAGTGGCAGGGCGGGGCGTAATTTTTTTAAGGCAGTTATTGGTGCCCTTAAACGCCTGGTTGCTACGCC
TGAATAAGTGATAATAAGCGGATGAATGGCAGAAATTCGATGATAAGCTGTCAAACATGATGT
[125 nt withheld, positions 1814-1938]
C
[91 nt withheld, positions 1940-2030]
AGGGTGATGGTTCACGTAGTGGGCCAGCGCCCTGATAGACGGTTTTTCGCCCTTTGACGTTGGAGTCCAC
GTTCTTT
[37 nt withheld, positions 2108-2144]
ACCCTATCTCGGTCTATTCTTTTGATTTATAAGGGATTTTGCCGATTTCGGCCTATTGGTTAAAAAATGA
GCTGATTTAACAAAAATTTAACGCGAATTTTAACAAAATATTAACGCTTACAATTTTAACATTGTAGAAA
CGCATGTAAAACGACGGCCAGTGAATTGTAATACGACTCACTATAGGGTGAATTCCGCTTAGGACCTTAG
ATATTGATCTCAA
Features (pLannotate 1.2.2; 8 found; start..end, strand, type, name):
     72..90      -  promoter       SP6 promoter: promoter for bacteriophage SP6 RNA polymerase
    237..825     -  rep_origin     ori: high-copy-number ColE1/pMB1/pBR322/pUC origin of replication
    940..1042    +  promoter       cat promoter: promoter of the E. coli cat gene encoding chloramphenicol acetyltransferase
   1043..1699    +  CDS            cat: CAT_ECOLX - Experimental evidence at protein level: Swiss-Prot protein existence level 1. This enzyme is an effector of chloramphenicol resistance in bacteria. From Escherichia coli. This protein is used as a marker in many commonly used cloning vectors, such as pACYC184.
   1787..1804    -  promoter       tet promoter (fragment): E. coli promoter for tetracycline efflux protein gene
   1815..2270    +  rep_origin     f1 ori (sequence partly withheld): f1 bacteriophage origin of replication; arrow indicates direction of (+) strand synthesis
   2289..2310    -  CDS            lacZα (fragment): LacZα fragment of β-galactosidase; lacZ fragment
   2313..2331    +  promoter       T7 promoter: promoter for bacteriophage T7 RNA polymerase
