[The description below was written by a language model from this plasmid's Addgene catalogue record and pLannotate feature annotations shown in this document.]
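Description:
pUPD3_RBS_RBS25 is a small (about 2.4 kb) part-donor plasmid from a GoldenBraid2.0 toolkit adapted for E. coli and other enteric bacteria. It is built on the pUPD3 backbone, the universal domestication vector in which individual basic parts are stored before they are assembled into transcriptional units. The plasmid is catalogued as a bacterial expression vector, but on its own it carries only a single regulatory element rather than a complete expression cassette. It replicates at high copy number from a ColE1/pUC-type origin. Selection is with chloramphenicol, conferred by the cat (chloramphenicol acetyltransferase) gene driven by its native promoter. An f1 phage origin is also present, a backbone element that allows single-stranded DNA production with helper phage.

The payload is RBS25, a 20 bp synthetic ribosome binding site inserted by Golden Gate cloning. It is too short to have been picked up by automated annotation, so it does not appear in the feature table. Its likely position is the cloning site between the T7 and SP6 promoters, which flank the junction of the circular sequence, next to a small residual lacZα fragment. That fragment is probably what remains of a screening cassette displaced when the part was inserted, although the record does not say so. A short tet promoter fragment is also annotated and appears to be a backbone remnant.

In use, the RBS is released by a type IIS restriction enzyme with standardized overhangs and combined with promoter, coding sequence and terminator parts to tune translation initiation in multi-part assemblies. The record does not state the relative strength of RBS25 or the specific enzymes and overhangs involved.
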