Addgene plasmid #244013: pUPD3_RBS_RBS25
Purpose: GoldenBraid2.0 Ribosome binding site.
Depositing lab: Christophe Herman. Depositing organization: Baylor College of Medicine. Publication: GoldenBraid2.0 E. coli: a comprehensive and characterized toolkit for enterics. Cooke MB, Welch KT, Ramirez LD, Wen AX, Marciano DC, Herman C. Synth Biol (Oxf). 2025 Aug 14;10(1):ysaf015. doi: 10.1093/synbio/ysaf015. eCollection 2025. PubMed 40927394.
Backbone
  Vector backbone: pUPD3
  Vector type: Bacterial Expression
Growth in bacteria
  Bacterial resistance: Chloramphenicol, 25 μg/mL
  Growth temperature: 37°C
  Growth strain: DH5alpha
  Copy number: High Copy
Gene/Insert
  Gene/Insert name: RBS25
  Species: Synthetic
  Insert size (bp): 20
  Cloning method: Golden Gate
Terms and licenses: Academic/Nonprofit Terms; Industry Terms: Not Available to Industry
How to cite: pUPD3_RBS_RBS25 was a gift from Christophe Herman (Addgene plasmid # 244013 ; http://n2t.net/addgene:244013 ; RRID:Addgene_244013)
